>Addgene plasmid #25198 | PPI65 | depositor partial sequence | sequence record 11672 | Author sequence
GGCTACGTGCGGCTGCACACCAACAAGGGCGACCTCAACCTGGAGCTGCACTGCGACCTGACACCAAAAA
CCTGCGAAAACTTCATCAGGCTTTGCAAGAAGCATTATTACGATGGCACCATCTTCCACAGATCCATCCG
GAACTTTGTGATCCAAGGGGGCGACCCCACAGGCACAGGCACGGGTGGGGAGTCATACTGGGGGAAGCCC
TTCAAAGACGAGTTCCGGCCCAACCTCTCGCACACGGGCCGCGGCATCCTCAGCATGGCCAACTCCGGGC
CCAACAGCAACAGGTCTCAATTCTTCATCACGTTTCGCTCCTGTGCCTACCTGGACAAGAAGCATACCAT
CTTTGGACGGGTTGTTGGGGGCTTTGACGTACTGACAGCCATGGAGAATGTGGAGAGTGACCCCAAAACT
GACCGCCCTAAGGAGGAGATCCGCATTGATGCCACTACAGTGTTCGTGGACCCCTATGAGGAGGCCGATG
CCCAGATTGCGCAGGAGCGGAAGACACAGCTCAAGGTAGCCCCG
