>Addgene plasmid #25198 | PPI65 | addgene partial sequence | sequence record 31278 | 25198 with T7
AATATTTTGTTTACTTTAAGAAGGAGATATACCATGGGCAGCAGCCATCATCATCATCATCACAGCAGCG
GCCTGGTTCCGCGTGGTAGTGGCTACGTGCGGCTGCACACCAACAAGGGCGACCTCAACCTGGAGCTGCA
CTGCGACCTGACACCAAAAACCTGCGAAAACTTCATCAGGCTTTGCAAGAAGCATTATTACGATGGCACC
ATCTTCCACAGATCCATCCGGAACTTTGTGATCCAAGGGGGCGACCCCACAGGCACAGGCACGGGTGGGG
AGTCATACTGGGGGAAGCCCTTCAAAGACGAGTTCCGGCCCAACCTCTCGCACACGGGCCGCGGCATCCT
CAGCATGGCCAACTCCGGGCCCAACAGCAACAGGTCTCAATTCTTCATCACGTTTCGCTCCTGTGCCTAC
CTGGACAAGAAGCATACCATCTTTGGACGGGTTGTTGGGGGCTTTGACGTACTGACAGCCATGGAGAATG
TGGAGAGTGACCCCAAAACTGACCGCCCTAAGGAGGAGATCCGCATTGATGCCACTACAGTGTTCGTGGA
CCCCTATGAGGAGGCCGATGCCCAGATTGCGCAGGAGCGGAAGACACAGCTCAAGGTAGCCCCGTGATGA
CGAAGCTTGCGGCCGCACTCGAGCACCACCACCACCACCACTGAGATCCGGCTGCTAACAAAGCCCGAAA
GGAAGCTGAGTTGGCTGCTGCCACCGCTGAGCAATAACTAGCATAACCCCTTGGGGCCTCTAAACGGGTC
TTGAGGGGTTTTTTGCTGAAAGGAGGAACTATATCCGGATTGGCGAATGGGACGCGCCCTGTAGCGGCGC
ATTAAGCGCGGCGGTTGTGGTGGTTAC
