[The description below was written by a language model from this plasmid's Addgene catalogue record.]
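Description:
PPI65 is a bacterial expression plasmid built on pET28a-LIC, a ligation-independent-cloning derivative of pET28a produced by a structural genomics group. The backbone is listed at 7328 bp without insert, confers kanamycin resistance, and is recorded as low copy and propagated in a standard cloning strain (DH5alpha). No feature table accompanies the record, so the promoter and origin are not explicitly annotated. However, the use of T7 and T7-terminator sequencing primers fits the usual pET arrangement, in which the insert sits between a T7 promoter and T7 terminator and is expressed in hosts that supply T7 RNA polymerase.

The insert is a 534 bp fragment of human PPIL2 (peptidylprolyl isomerase-like 2, isoform b; also known as CYC4, CYP60 or UBOX7). The insert name, ppi65.280.457, suggests that it encodes roughly residues 280 to 457, which matches the insert length, and the record cautions that it may not be the full open reading frame. In other words, this is a domain-level construct rather than the whole protein. A His tag is fused at the N terminus of the insert, allowing purification by immobilised metal affinity chromatography.

The stated purpose is recombinant production in bacteria for structure determination, and the depositor links the construct to a deposited crystal structure entry in the Protein Data Bank for this PPIL2 fragment. It is therefore useful for producing purified protein for crystallography, biophysical characterisation or enzymatic and binding studies of this cyclophilin-family protein. The record notes that distribution is limited to academic and nonprofit users.
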