Addgene plasmid #25198: PPI65
Purpose: Bacterial expression for structure determination; may not be full ORF
Depositing lab: Cheryl Arrowsmith. Depositing organization: University of Toronto.
Backbone
  Vector backbone: pET28a-LIC
  Backbone manufacturer: SGC
  Backbone size w/o insert (bp): 7328
  Vector type: Bacterial Expression
Growth in bacteria
  Bacterial resistance: Kanamycin, 50 μg/mL
  Growth temperature: 37°C
  Growth strain: DH5alpha
  Copy number: Low Copy
Gene/Insert
  Gene/Insert name: ppi65.280.457 (alt names: PDB: 1ZKC; eptidylprolyl Isomerase-Like 2 Isoform b; PPIL2)
  Species: H. sapiens (human)
  Insert size (bp): 534
  Entrez Gene: PPIL2 (a.k.a. CYC4, CYP60, Cyp-60, UBOX7, hCyP-60)
  Tag / fusion protein: His (N terminal on insert)
  Cloning method: Restriction Enzyme
  Sequencing primers: 5′ T7; 3′ T7-term
Terms and licenses: Academic/Nonprofit Terms; Industry Terms: Not Available to Industry
Depositor comments: PDB: 1ZKC. http://www.thesgc.org/structures/1ZKC/
How to cite: PPI65 was a gift from Cheryl Arrowsmith (Addgene plasmid # 25198 ; http://n2t.net/addgene:25198 ; RRID:Addgene_25198)
